Addgene plasmid #47783: AARP-bio
Purpose: Expresses enzymatically monobiotinylated full-length AARP ectodomain with no N-linked glycans upon cotransfection with BirA in mammalian cells. Contains a C-terminal rat Cd4 d3+4 tag.
Depositing lab: Gavin Wright. Publication: A library of functional recombinant cell surface and secreted Plasmodium falciparum merozoite proteins. Crosnier C, Wanaguru M, McDade B, Osier FH, Marsh K, Rayner JC, Wright GJ. Mol Cell Proteomics. 2013 Sep 16. 10.1074/mcp.O113.028357 PubMed 24043421.
Backbone
  Vector backbone: pTT3
  Backbone manufacturer: Yves Durocher, NRC
  Backbone size w/o insert (bp): 6633
  Total vector size (bp): 7155
  Vector type: Mammalian Expression
Growth in bacteria
  Bacterial resistance: Ampicillin, 100 μg/mL
  Growth temperature: 37°C
  Growth strain: DH5alpha
  Copy number: High Copy
Gene/Insert
  Gene/Insert name: Codon-optimised AARP
  Species: Synthetic; Plasmodium falciparum
  Insert size (bp): 522
  Mutation: Exogenous signal peptide of mouse origin, changed Serine26, Serine79, Threonine110, Serine171 and Serine172 to Alanine residues
  Promoter: CMV
  Tag / fusion protein: rat Cd4 d3+4 (C terminal on backbone); enzymatic biotinylation sequence (C terminal on backbone)
  Cloning method: Restriction Enzyme; 5′ cloning site NotI (not destroyed); 3′ cloning site AscI (not destroyed)
  Sequencing primers: 5′ CMV-fwd
Resource information
  A portion of this plasmid was derived from a plasmid made by: pTT3 was obtained under an MTA from Yves Durocher, National Research Council of Canada- Biotechnology Research Institute
Terms and licenses: Academic/Nonprofit Terms; Industry Terms: Not Available to Industry
How to cite: AARP-bio was a gift from Gavin Wright (Addgene plasmid # 47783 ; http://n2t.net/addgene:47783 ; RRID:Addgene_47783)
