[The description below was written by a language model from this plasmid's Addgene catalogue record and pLannotate feature annotations shown in this document.]
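Description:
AARP-bio is a mammalian expression plasmid built on the pTT3 backbone, designed for transient production of a secreted, tagged form of the Plasmodium falciparum merozoite protein AARP. It is propagated in E. coli through a high-copy ColE1/pUC-type origin with ampicillin selection (AmpR). The backbone also carries a fragment of the Epstein-Barr virus oriP, which supports episomal maintenance in cells that supply EBNA1. Short lac promoter/operator, lacI, tet promoter and bla fragments near the end of the map appear to be backbone remnants with no stated role.

Expression is driven by the CMV immediate-early enhancer and promoter, followed by adenovirus-derived leader and splice sequences and a chimeric intron fragment that aid transcript processing. The short "PTP" match on the opposite strand probably reflects this adenoviral segment rather than an intended coding region. The open reading frame begins with a mouse immunoglobulin signal peptide that directs secretion. It continues with a 522 bp codon-optimised synthetic sequence encoding the full-length AARP ectodomain, cloned between NotI and AscI sites; this insert is not itself annotated in the feature table but fits the gap between the signal peptide and the tag. Five serine/threonine residues are changed to alanine to remove N-linked glycosylation sites, since the mammalian host would otherwise add these glycans. Downstream, the backbone supplies rat Cd4 domains 3 and 4 and an enzymatic biotinylation sequence as C-terminal tags, and the transcript ends at a rabbit β-globin poly(A) signal.

Cotransfection with a BirA biotin ligase construct yields monobiotinylated protein. The plasmid belongs to a library of recombinant merozoite surface and secreted proteins.
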