Features (pLannotate 1.2.2; 18 found; start..end, strand, type, name):
    154..533     +  enhancer       CMV enhancer: human cytomegalovirus immediate early enhancer
    535..734     +  promoter       CMV promoter: human cytomegalovirus (CMV) immediate early promoter
    802..840     +  misc_feature   Ad SA (fragment): adenovirus major late transcript splice acceptor (Friedrich and Soriano, 1991)
    873..1082    -  CDS            PTP (fragment): TERM_ADE02 - Experimental evidence at protein level: Swiss-Prot protein existence level 1. Protein covalently bound to the viral DNA that acts as a primer for viral genomic replication by DNA strand displacement. Assembles on the viral origin of replication in an initiation complex with viral polymerase, DBP, host NFIA and host POU2F1/OCT1. During initiation, the polymerase covalently couples the first dCTP with Ser- 580 of pTP. The terminal protein stimulates the template activity over 20 fold compared to protein-free templates. Neo-synthesized viral genomes are linked to two preterminal prot
   1113..1202    +  intron         chimeric intron (fragment): chimera between introns from adenovirus and immunoglobulin heavy chain genes
   1221..1267    +  CDS            IgH signal sequence (fragment): signal sequence from the mouse immunoglobulin heavy chain variable region
   1869..2429    +  CDS            Cd4 (fragment): CD4_RAT - Experimental evidence at protein level: Swiss-Prot protein existence level 1. Integral membrane glycoprotein that plays an essential role in the immune response and serves multiple functions in responses against both external and internal offenses. In T-cells, functions primarily as a coreceptor for MHC class II molecule:peptide complex. The antigens presented by class II peptides are derived from extracellular proteins while class I peptides are derived from cytosolic proteins. Interacts simultaneously with the T-cell receptor (TCR) and the MHC class II presented by antigen presenti
   2535..2590    +  polyA_signal   β-globin poly(A) signal: rabbit β-globin polyadenylation signal (Gil and Proudfoot, 1987)
   3104..4785    -  rep_origin     oriP (fragment): Epstein-Barr virus oriP replication origin (Yates et al., 2000)
   4912..5016    +  promoter       AmpR promoter: bla
   5017..5877    +  CDS            AmpR: β-lactamase; bla; confers resistance to ampicillin, carbenicillin, and related antibiotics
   6048..6636    +  rep_origin     ori: high-copy-number ColE1/pMB1/pBR322/pUC origin of replication
   6819..6911    +  CDS            lacI (fragment): lac repressor; lacI; The lac repressor binds to the lac operator to inhibit transcription in E. coli. This inhibition can be relieved by adding lactose or isopropyl-β-D-thiogalactopyranoside (IPTG).
   6924..6945    +  protein_bind   CAP binding site: CAP binding activates transcription in the presence of cAMP. E. coli catabolite activator protein
   6960..6990    +  promoter       lac promoter: promoter for the E. coli lac operon
   6998..7014    +  protein_bind   lac operator: The lac repressor binds to the lac operator to inhibit transcription in E. coli. This inhibition can be relieved by adding lactose or isopropyl-β-D-thiogalactopyranoside (IPTG). lac repressor encoded by lacI
   7084..7100    +  promoter       tet promoter (fragment): E. coli promoter for tetracycline efflux protein gene
   7110..7135    -  CDS            bla(M) (fragment): β-lactamase lacking the signal sequence; bla(M); allows cytosolic expression of β-lactamase
>Addgene plasmid #47783 | AARP-bio | depositor full sequence | sequence record 68815 | AARP-bio sequence 7155 bps
AGATCTATACATTGAATCAATATTGGCAATTAGCCATATTAGTCATTGGTTATATAGCATAAATCAATAT
TGGCTATTGGCCATTGCATACGTTGTATCTATATCATAATATGTACATTTATATTGGCTCATGTCCAATA
TGACCGCCATGTTGACATTGATTATTGACTAGTTATTAATAGTAATCAATTACGGGGTCATTAGTTCATA
GCCCATATATGGAGTTCCGCGTTACATAACTTACGGTAAATGGCCCGCCTGGCTGACCGCCCAACGACCC
CCGCCCATTGACGTCAATAATGACGTATGTTCCCATAGTAACGCCAATAGGGACTTTCCATTGACGTCAA
TGGGTGGAGTATTTACGGTAAACTGCCCACTTGGCAGTACATCAAGTGTATCATATGCCAAGTCCGCCCC
CTATTGACGTCAATGACGGTAAATGGCCCGCCTGGCATTATGCCCAGTACATGACCTTACGGGACTTTCC
TACTTGGCAGTACATCTACGTATTAGTCATCGCTATTACCATGGTGATGCGGTTTTGGCAGTACACCAAT
GGGCGTGGATAGCGGTTTGACTCACGGGGATTTCCAAGTCTCCACCCCATTGACGTCAATGGGAGTTTGT
TTTGGCACCAAAATCAACGGGACTTTCCAAAATGTCGTAATAACCCCGCCCCGTTGACGCAAATGGGCGG
TAGGCGTGTACGGTGGGAGGTCTATATAAGCAGAGCTCGTTTAGTGAACCGTCAGATCCTCACTCTCTTC
CGCATCGCTGTCTGCGAGGGCCAGCTGTTGGGCTCGCGGTTGAGGACAAACTCTTCGCGGTCTTTCCAGT
ACTCTTGGATCGGAAACCCGTCGGCCTCCGAACGGTACTCCGCCACCGAGGGACCTGAGCGAGTCCGCAT
CGACCGGATCGGAAAACCTCTCGAGAAAGGCGTCTAACCAGTCACAGTCGCAAGGTAGGCTGAGCACCGT
GGCGGGCGGCAGCGGGTGGCGGTCGGGGTTGTTTCTGGCGGAGGTGCTGCTGATGATGTAATTAAAGTAG
GCGGTCTTGAGACGGCGGATGGTCGAGGTGAGGTGTGGCAGGCTTGAGATCCAGCTGTTGGGGTGAGTAC
TCCCTCTCAAAAGCGGGCATTACTTCTGCGCTAAGATTGTCAGTTTCCAAAAACGAGGAGGATTTGATAT
TCACCTGGCCCGATCTGGCCATACACTTGAGTGACAATGACATCCACTTTGCCTTTCTCTCCACAGGTGT
CCACTCCCAGGTCCAAGTTTGCCACCATGGAGTTTCAGACCCAGGTACTCATGTCCCTGCTGCTCTGCAT
GTCTGGTGCGGCCGCCAAGAGCATCCTGCGGAACAACAAGGCCCACAACAATCTGCCCATCAGCAAGACC
AACGAGGAAGAGGAAGGCAAGATCAACATCAACAACCTGAAGCCCATCAAGCAGCACGACAACATCATCG
AGGACGTGCACATCAAAGAGAACAAGTTCATCAGCATCAAGAACAAGGACAAGAACGGCGCCTTCATCGA
CCTGAGCATGCGGTACAACGAGAAAGAGAGCGACAACGACGAGGAAGAAGAAGAGGACGAGGAAGATAAC
GAGGACAACAACGCCAACAATAACAATAATAACAACAACAACAATAACAACGACGATGACCACCACAACG
ATGACGATCACCACGACAACAACGACAATCACGACAACGATAATAATGATAACAACAATAATAACAATGA
TAATAACAATAACAATAATGACAACAATAATAACAACAACGATAACAACAACAACGCCGCTGCCGCCTTT
ACAGCCCTGCCCCCTCCTCCTCCACCTGTGCCTCCCCCACCTCCTCCAGGCGCGCCGTCGACCTCCATCA
CGGCCTATAAGAGTGAGGGGGAGTCAGCGGAGTTCTCCTTCCCACTCAACCTTGGAGAGGAAAGCCTGCA
GGGAGAGTTGAGATGGAAGGCAGAGAAGGCTCCTTCTTCCCAGTCCTGGATCACCTTCTCCCTAAAGAAC
CAAAAGGTGTCTGTGCAGAAGTCTACTAGCAACCCCAAGTTCCAGCTGTCCGAAACGCTCCCACTCACCC
TTCAGATACCCCAGGTCTCCCTTCAGTTTGCTGGTTCTGGCAACCTGACCCTGACTCTGGACAGAGGGAT
ACTGTATCAGGAAGTGAACCTGGTGGTGATGAAAGTGACTCAGCCCGACAGCAACACTTTGACCTGTGAG
GTGATGGGACCCACCTCACCCAAGATGAGACTGATCTTGAAGCAGGAGAATCAGGAGGCCAGGGTCTCCA
GGCAGGAGAAAGTGATTCAAGTGCAGGCCCCTGAAGCAGGGGTGTGGCAATGTCTACTGAGTGAAGGTGA
AGAGGTCAAGATGGACTCCAAGATCCAGGTTTTATCCAAAGGGTTGAATTCCGGATCACTGCATCATATT
CTGGATGCACAGAAAATGGTGTGGAATCATCGTTAAGTCTAGACACGTGATTAATTAAGGATCCCCCGAC
CTCGACCTCTGGCTAATAAAGGAAATTTATTTTCATTGCAATAGTGTGTTGGAATTTTTTGTGTCTCTCA
CTCGGAAGGACATATGGGAGGGCAAATCATTTGGTCGAGATCCCTCGGAGATCTCTAGCTAGAGGATCGA
TCCCCGCCCCGGACGAACTAAACCTGACTACGACATCTCTGCCCCTTCTTCGCGGGGCAGTGCATGTAAT
CCCTTCAGTTGGTTGGTACAACTTGCCAACTGGGCCCTGTTCCACATGTGACACGGGGGGGGACCAAACA
CAAAGGGGTTCTCTGACTGTAGTTGACATCCTTATAAATGGATGTGCACATTTGCCAACACTGAGTGGCT
TTCATCCTGGAGCAGACTTTGCAGTCTGTGGACTGCAACACAACATTGCCTTTATGTGTAACTCTTGGCT
GAAGCTCTTACACCAATGCTGGGGGACATGTACCTCCCAGGGGCCCAGGAAGACTACGGGAGGCTACACC
AACGTCAATCAGAGGGGCCTGTGTAGCTACCGATAAGCGGACCCTCAAGAGGGCATTAGCAATAGTGTTT
ATAAGGCCCCCTTGTTAACCCTAAACGGGTAGCATATGCTTCCCGGGTAGTAGTATATACTATCCAGACT
AACCCTAATTCAATAGCATATGTTACCCAACGGGAAGCATATGCTATCGAATTAGGGTTAGTAAAAGGGT
CCTAAGGAACAGCGATATCTCCCACCCCATGAGCTGTCACGGTTTTATTTACATGGGGTCAGGATTCCAC
GAGGGTAGTGAACCATTTTAGTCACAAGGGCAGTGGCTGAAGATCAAGGAGCGGGCAGTGAACTCTCCTG
AATCTTCGCCTGCTTCTTCATTCTCCTTCGTTTAGCTAATAGAATAACTGCTGAGTTGTGAACAGTAAGG
TGTATGTGAGGTGCTCGAAAACAAGGTTTCAGGTGACGCCCCCAGAATAAAATTTGGACGGGGGGTTCAG
TGGTGGCATTGTGCTATGACACCAATATAACCCTCACAAACCCCTTGGGCAATAAATACTAGTGTAGGAA
TGAAACATTCTGAATATCTTTAACAATAGAAATCCATGGGGTGGGGACAAGCCGTAAAGACTGGATGTCC
ATCTCACACGAATTTATGGCTATGGGCAACACATAATCCTAGTGCAATATGATACTGGGGTTATTAAGAT
GTGTCCCAGGCAGGGACCAAGACAGGTGAACCATGTTGTTACACTCTATTTGTAACAAGGGGAAAGAGAG
TGGACGCCGACAGCAGCGGACTCCACTGGTTGTCTCTAACACCCCCGAAAATTAAACGGGGCTCCACGCC
AATGGGGCCCATAAACAAAGACAAGTGGCCACTCTTTTTTTTGAAATTGTGGAGTGGGGGCACGCGTCAG
CCCCCACACGCCGCCCTGCGGTTTTGGACTGTAAAATAAGGGTGTAATAACTTGGCTGATTGTAACCCCG
CTAACCACTGCGGTCAAACCACTTGCCCACAAAACCACTAATGGCACCCCGGGGAATACCTGCATAAGTA
GGTGGGCGGGCCAAGATAGGGGCGCGATTGCTGCGATCTGGAGGACAAATTACACACACTTGCGCCTGAG
CGCCAAGCACAGGGTTGTTGGTCCTCATATTCACGAGGTCGCTGAGAGCACGGTGGGCTAATGTTGCCAT
GGGTAGCATATACTACCCAAATATCTGGATAGCATATGCTATCCTAATCTATATCTGGGTAGCATAGGCT
ATCCTAATCTATATCTGGGTAGCATATGCTATCCTAATCTATATCTGGGTAGTATATGCTATCCTAATTT
ATATCTGGGTAGCATAGGCTATCCTAATCTATATCTGGGTAGCATATGCTATCCTAATCTATATCTGGGT
AGTATATGCTATCCTAATCTGTATCCGGGTAGCATATGCTATCCTAATAGAGATTAGGGTAGTATATGCT
ATCCTAATTTATATCTGGGTAGCATATACTACCCAAATATCTGGATAGCATATGCTATCCTAATCTATAT
CTGGGTAGCATATGCTATCCTAATCTATATCTGGGTAGCATAGGCTATCCTAATCTATATCTGGGTAGCA
TATGCTATCCTAATCTATATCTGGGTAGTATATGCTATCCTAATTTATATCTGGGTAGCATAGGCTATCC
TAATCTATATCTGGGTAGCATATGCTATCCTAATCTATATCTGGGTAGTATATGCTATCCTAATCTGTAT
CCGGGTAGCATATGCTATCCTCATGATAAGCTGTCAAACATGAGAATTTTCTTGAAGACGAAAGGGCCTC
GTGATACGCCTATTTTTATAGGTTAATGTCATGATAATAATGGTTTCTTAGACGTCAGGTGGCACTTTTC
GGGGAAATGTGCGCGGAACCCCTATTTGTTTATTTTTCTAAATACATTCAAATATGTATCCGCTCATGAG
ACAATAACCCTGATAAATGCTTCAATAATATTGAAAAAGGAAGAGTATGAGTATTCAACATTTCCGTGTC
GCCCTTATTCCCTTTTTTGCGGCATTTTGCCTTCCTGTTTTTGCTCACCCAGAAACGCTGGTGAAAGTAA
AAGATGCTGAAGATCAGTTGGGTGCACGAGTGGGTTACATCGAACTGGATCTCAACAGCGGTAAGATCCT
TGAGAGTTTTCGCCCCGAAGAACGTTTTCCAATGATGAGCACTTTTAAAGTTCTGCTATGTGGCGCGGTA
TTATCCCGTGTTGACGCCGGGCAAGAGCAACTCGGTCGCCGCATACACTATTCTCAGAATGACTTGGTTG
AGTACTCACCAGTCACAGAAAAGCATCTTACGGATGGCATGACAGTAAGAGAATTATGCAGTGCTGCCAT
AACCATGAGTGATAACACTGCGGCCAACTTACTTCTGACAACGATCGGAGGACCGAAGGAGCTAACCGCT
TTTTTGCACAACATGGGGGATCATGTAACTCGCCTTGATCGTTGGGAACCGGAGCTGAATGAAGCCATAC
CAAACGACGAGCGTGACACCACGATGCCTGCAGCAATGGCAACAACGTTGCGCAAACTATTAACTGGCGA
ACTACTTACTCTAGCTTCCCGGCAACAATTAATAGACTGGATGGAGGCGGATAAAGTTGCAGGACCACTT
CTGCGCTCGGCCCTTCCGGCTGGCTGGTTTATTGCTGATAAATCTGGAGCCGGTGAGCGTGGGTCTCGCG
GTATCATTGCAGCACTGGGGCCAGATGGTAAGCCCTCCCGTATCGTAGTTATCTACACGACGGGGAGTCA
GGCAACTATGGATGAACGAAATAGACAGATCGCTGAGATAGGTGCCTCACTGATTAAGCATTGGTAACTG
TCAGACCAAGTTTACTCATATATACTTTAGATTGATTTAAAACTTCATTTTTAATTTAAAAGGATCTAGG
TGAAGATCCTTTTTGATAATCTCATGACCAAAATCCCTTAACGTGAGTTTTCGTTCCACTGAGCGTCAGA
CCCCGTAGAAAAGATCAAAGGATCTTCTTGAGATCCTTTTTTTCTGCGCGTAATCTGCTGCTTGCAAACA
AAAAAACCACCGCTACCAGCGGTGGTTTGTTTGCCGGATCAAGAGCTACCAACTCTTTTTCCGAAGGTAA
CTGGCTTCAGCAGAGCGCAGATACCAAATACTGTTCTTCTAGTGTAGCCGTAGTTAGGCCACCACTTCAA
GAACTCTGTAGCACCGCCTACATACCTCGCTCTGCTAATCCTGTTACCAGTGGCTGCTGCCAGTGGCGAT
AAGTCGTGTCTTACCGGGTTGGACTCAAGACGATAGTTACCGGATAAGGCGCAGCGGTCGGGCTGAACGG
GGGGTTCGTGCACACAGCCCAGCTTGGAGCGAACGACCTACACCGAACTGAGATACCTACAGCGTGAGCT
ATGAGAAAGCGCCACGCTTCCCGAAGGGAGAAAGGCGGACAGGTATCCGGTAAGCGGCAGGGTCGGAACA
GGAGAGCGCACGAGGGAGCTTCCAGGGGGAAACGCCTGGTATCTTTATAGTCCTGTCGGGTTTCGCCACC
TCTGACTTGAGCGTCGATTTTTGTGATGCTCGTCAGGGGGGCGGAGCCTATGGAAAAACGCCAGCAACGC
GGCCTTTTTACGGTTCCTGGCCTTTTGCTGGCCTTTTGCTCACATGTTCTTTCCTGCGTTATCCCCTGAT
TCTGTGGATAACCGTATTACCGCCTTTGAGTGAGCTGATACCGCTCGCCGCAGCCGAACGACCGAGCGCA
GCGAGTCAGTGAGCGAGGAAGCGGAAGAGCGCCCAATACGCAAACCGCCTCTCCCCGCGCGTTGGCCGAT
TCATTAATGCAGCTGGCACGACAGGTTTCCCGACTGGAAAGCGGGCAGTGAGCGCAACGCAATTAATGTG
AGTTAGCTCACTCATTAGGCACCCCAGGCTTTACACTTTATGCTTCCGGCTCGTATGTTGTGTGGAATTG
TGAGCGGATAACAATTTCACACAGGAAACAGCTATGACCATGATTACGCCAAGCTCTAGCTAGAGGTCGA
CCAATTCTCATGTTTGACAGCTTATCATCGCAGATCCGGGCAACGTTGTTGCCATTGCTGCAGGCGCAGA
ACTGGTAGGTATGGA
