>Addgene plasmid #47783 | AARP-bio | addgene partial sequence | sequence record 71156 | CMV-F 5'-CGCAAATGGGCGGTAGGCGTG-3'
GAACCGTCAGATCCTCACTCTCTTCCGCATCGCTGTCTGCGAGGGCCAGCTGTTGGGCTCGCGGTTGAGG
ACAAACTCTTCGCGGTCTTTCCAGTACTCTTGGATCGGAAACCCGTCGGCCTCCGAACGGTACTCCGCCA
CCGAGGGACCTGAGCGAGTCCGCATCGACCGGATCGGAAAACCTCTCGAGAAAGGCGTCTAACCAGTCAC
AGTCGCAAGGTAGGCTGAGCACCGTGGCGGGCGGCAGCGGGTGGCGGTCGGGGTTGTTTCTGGCGGAGGT
GCTGCTGATGATGTAATTAAAGTAGGCGGTCTTGAGACGGCGGATGGTCGAGGTGAGGTGTGGCAGGCTT
GAGATCCAGCTGTTGGGGTGAGTACTCCCTCTCAAAAGCGGGCATTACTTCTGCGCTAAGATTGTCAGTT
TCCAAAAACGAGGAGGATTTGATATTCACCTGGCCCGATCTGGCCATACACTTGAGTGACAATGACATCC
ACTTTGCCTTTCTCTCCACAGGTGTCCACTCCCAGGTCCAAGTTTGCCACCATGGAGTTTCAGACCCAGG
TACTCATGTCCCTGCTGCTCTGCATGTCTGGTGCGGCCGCCAAGAGCATCCTGCGGAACAACAAGGCCCA
CAACAATCTGCCCATCAGCAAGACCAACGAGGAAGAGGAAGGCAAGATCAACATCAACAACCTGAAGCCC
ATCAAGCAGCACGACAACATCATCGAGGACGTGCACATCAAAGAGAACAAGTTCATCAGCATCAAGAACA
AGGACAAGAACGGCGCCTTCATCGACCTGAGCATGCGGTACAACGAGAAAGAGAGCGACAACGACGAGGA
AGAAGAAGAGGACGAGGAAGATA
