>Addgene plasmid #47783 | AARP-bio | addgene partial sequence | sequence record 71516 | EBVori-F
ACCCCTTTGTGTTTGGTCCCCCCCCGTGTCACATGTGGAACAGGGCCCAGTTGGCAAGTTGTACCAACCA
ACTGAAGGGATTACATGCACTGCCCCGCGAAGAAGGGGCAGAGATGTCGTAGTCAGGTTTAGTTCGTCCG
GGGCGGGGATCGATCCTCTAGCTAGAGATCTCCGAGGGATCTCGACCAAATGATTTGCCCTCCCATATGT
CCTTCCGAGTGAGAGACACAAAAAATTCCAACACACTATTGCAATGAAAATAAATTTCCTTTATTAGCCA
GAGGTCGAGGTCGGGGGATCCTTAATTAATCACGTGTCTAGACTTAACGATGATTCCACACCATTTTCTG
TGCATCCAGAATATGATGCAGTGATCCGGAATTCAACCCTTTGGATAAAACCTGGATCTTGGAGTCCATC
TTGACCTCTTCACCTTCACTCAGTAGACATTGCCACACCCCTGCTTCAGGGGCCTGCACTTGAATCACTT
TCTCCTGCCTGGAGACCCTGGCCTCCTGATTCTCCTGCTTCAAGATCAGTCTCATCTTGGGTGAGGTGGG
TCCCATCACCTCACAGGTCAAAGTGTTGCTGTCGGGCTGAGTCACTTTCATCACCACCAGGTTCACTTCC
TGATACAGTATCCCTCTGTCCAGAGTCAGGGTCAGGTTGCCAGAACCAGCAAACTGAAGGGAGACCTGGG
GTATCTGAAGGGTGAGTGGGAGCGTTTCGGACAGCTGGAACTTGGGGTTGCTAGTAGACTTCTGCACAGA
CACCTTTTGGTTCTTTAGGGAGAAGGTGATCCAGGACTGGGAAGAAGGAGCCTTCTCTGCCTTCCATCTC
AACTCTCCCTGCAGGCTTTCCTCTCCAAGGTTGAGTGGGAAGGAGAACTCCGCTGACTCCCCCTCACTCT
TATAGGCCGTGATGGA
