>Addgene plasmid #47783 | AARP-bio | addgene partial sequence | sequence record 72218 | rCd4-R 5'-TCCCTGCAGGCTTTCCTCTCCAAGGTTGAG-3'
CCTCACTCTTATAGGCCGTGATGGAGGTCGACGGCGCGCCTGGAGGAGGTGGGGGAGGCACAGGTGGAGG
AGGAGGGGGCAGGGCTGTAAAGGCGGCAGCGGCGTTGTTGTTGTTATCGTTGTTGTTATTATTGTTGTCA
TTATTGTTATTGTTATTATCATTGTTATTATTGTTGTTATCATTATTATCGTTGTCGTGATTGTCGTTGT
TGTCGTGGTGATCGTCATCGTTGTGGTGGTCATCGTCGTTGTTATTGTTGTTGTTGTTATTATTGTTATT
GTTGGCGTTGTTGTCCTCGTTATCTTCCTCGTCCTCTTCTTCTTCCTCGTCGTTGTCGCTCTCTTTCTCG
TTGTACCGCATGCTCAGGTCGATGAAGGCGCCGTTCTTGTCCTTGTTCTTGATGCTGATGAACTTGTTCT
CTTTGATGTGCACGTCCTCGATGATGTTGTCGTGCTGCTTGATGGGCTTCAGGTTGTTGATGTTGATCTT
GCCTTCCTCTTCCTCGTTGGTCTTGCTGATGGGCAGATTGTTGTGGGCCTTGTTGTTCCGCAGGATGCTC
TTGGCGGCCGCACCAGACATGCAGAGCAGCAGGGACATGAGTACCTGGGTCTGAAACTCCATGGTGGCAA
ACTTGGACCTGGGAGTGGACACCTGTGGAGAGAAAGGCAAAGTGGATGTCATTGTCACTCAAGTGTATGG
CCAGATCGGGCCAGGTGAATATCAAATCCTCCTCGTTTTTGGAAACTGACAATCTTAGCGCAGAAGTAAT
GCCCGCTTTTGAGAGGGAGTACTCACCCCAACAGCTGGATCTCAAGCCTGCCACACCTCACCTCGACCAT
CCGCCGTCTCAAGACCGCCTACTTTAATTACATCATCAGCAGCACCTCCGCCAGAAACAACC
